Addgene plasmid #76534: RIPK1 gRNA (BRDN0001146967)
Purpose: 3rd generation lentiviral gRNA plasmid targeting human RIPK1
Depositing lab: John Doench & David Root. Depositing organization: Broad Institute. Publication: Optimized sgRNA design to maximize activity and minimize off-target effects of CRISPR-Cas9. Doench JG, Fusi N, Sullender M, Hegde M, Vaimberg EW, Donovan KF, Smith I, Tothova Z, Wilen C, Orchard R, Virgin HW, Listgarten J, Root DE. Nat Biotechnol. 2016 Jan 18. doi: 10.1038/nbt.3437. PubMed 26780180.
Backbone
  Vector backbone: lentiGuide-Puro
  Backbone manufacturer: Zhang Lab (Addgene plasmid # 52963)
  Vector type: Mammalian Expression, Lentiviral, CRISPR
  Selectable markers: Puromycin
Growth in bacteria
  Bacterial resistance: Ampicillin, 100 μg/mL
  Growth temperature: 37°C
  Growth strain: DH5alpha
  Copy number: High Copy
Gene/Insert
  Gene/Insert name: RIPK1 (alt name: RIPK1)
  gRNA/shRNA sequence: TGGAAAAGGCGTGATACACA
  Species: H. sapiens (human)
  Entrez Gene: RIPK1 (a.k.a. AIEFL, IMD57, RIP, RIP-1, RIP1)
  Promoter: hU6
  Cloning method: Unknown
  Sequencing primers: 5′ U6-F; 3′ pS2-R
Terms and licenses: Academic/Nonprofit Terms; Industry Terms: Not Available to Industry
Depositor comments: The gRNA was designed to target a Genbank reference sequence which has since been removed from the database. Note that this plasmid does NOT contain Cas9. It should be used in conjunction with lentiCas9-Blast (Addgene #52962) or otherwise with cell lines already expressing Cas9. Browse the full kinome gRNA library at http://www.addgene.org/pooled-library/broadgpp-human-kinome/ or visit http://www.broadinstitute.org/rnai/public/ for detailed protocols and information.
How to cite: RIPK1 gRNA (BRDN0001146967) was a gift from John Doench & David Root (Addgene plasmid # 76534 ; http://n2t.net/addgene:76534 ; RRID:Addgene_76534)
