[The description below was written by a language model from this plasmid's Addgene catalogue record and pLannotate feature annotations shown in this document.]
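Description:
RIPK1 gRNA (BRDN0001146967) is a third-generation lentiviral guide RNA plasmid built on the lentiGuide-Puro backbone and designed to direct Streptococcus pyogenes Cas9 to the human RIPK1 gene, which encodes receptor-interacting serine/threonine kinase 1. The 8.3 kb plasmid is propagated in E. coli at high copy from a ColE1/pUC-type origin with ampicillin selection through the β-lactamase gene. The bacterial backbone also carries an f1 origin, an SV40 origin and residual lac, T7 and T3 cloning-vector elements.

The viral genome is transcribed from an RSV promoter fused to a truncated HIV-1 5' LTR, which makes packaging Tat-independent. It is followed by the Ψ packaging signal with a partial gag sequence, the Rev response element for nuclear export of the full-length RNA, and a central polypurine tract. A self-inactivating ΔU3 3' LTR ends the genome and silences LTR promoter activity after integration. Within this frame, a human U6 RNA polymerase III promoter drives the RIPK1-specific spacer joined to the SpCas9 gRNA scaffold. A separate EF-1α promoter, including its intron A, expresses puromycin N-acetyltransferase for selection of transduced mammalian cells, with a WPRE downstream to enhance expression.

The plasmid does not encode Cas9, so it is meant to be used with a separate Cas9 lentivirus or in cells that already express the nuclease, typically for RIPK1 knockout. It belongs to a human kinome gRNA collection developed with optimized sgRNA design rules. The depositor notes that the guide was designed against a GenBank reference sequence that has since been withdrawn. The cloning method is not recorded.
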