Features (pLannotate 1.2.2; 29 found; start..end, strand, type, name):
     14..80      +  CDS            small t antigen (fragment): SV40 (simian virus 40) small t antigen
    106..317     +  promoter       EF-1α core promoter: core promoter for human elongation factor EF-1α
    318..1256    +  intron         EF-1α intron A: intron upstream of the start codon of human EF-1α
   1278..1877    +  CDS            PuroR (fragment): puromycin N-acetyltransferase; pac from Streptomyces; confers resistance to puromycin
   1893..2481    +  misc_feature   WPRE: woodchuck hepatitis virus posttranscriptional regulatory element
   2532..2551    +  misc_feature   cPPT/CTS (fragment): central polypurine tract and central termination sequence of HIV-1
   2553..2786    +  LTR            3' LTR (ΔU3): self-inactivating 3' long terminal repeat (LTR) from HIV-1
   2864..2985    +  polyA_signal   SV40 poly(A) signal: SV40 polyadenylation signal
   3025..3160    +  rep_origin     SV40 ori: SV40 origin of replication
   3181..3199    -  promoter       T7 promoter: promoter for bacteriophage T7 RNA polymerase
   3207..3362    +  CDS            lacZα (fragment): LacZα fragment of β-galactosidase; lacZ fragment
   3367..3795    +  rep_origin     f1 ori (sequence partly withheld): f1 bacteriophage origin of replication; arrow indicates direction of (+) strand synthesis
   3848..3952    +  promoter       AmpR promoter: bla
   3953..4813    +  CDS            AmpR: β-lactamase; bla; confers resistance to ampicillin, carbenicillin, and related antibiotics
   4984..5572    +  rep_origin     ori: high-copy-number ColE1/pMB1/pBR322/pUC origin of replication
   5755..5847    +  CDS            lacI (fragment): lac repressor; lacI; The lac repressor binds to the lac operator to inhibit transcription in E. coli. This inhibition can be relieved by adding lactose or isopropyl-β-D-thiogalactopyranoside (IPTG).
   5860..5881    +  protein_bind   CAP binding site: CAP binding activates transcription in the presence of cAMP. E. coli catabolite activator protein
   5896..5926    +  promoter       lac promoter: promoter for the E. coli lac operon
   5934..5950    +  protein_bind   lac operator: The lac repressor binds to the lac operator to inhibit transcription in E. coli. This inhibition can be relieved by adding lactose or isopropyl-β-D-thiogalactopyranoside (IPTG). lac repressor encoded by lacI
   5995..6013    +  promoter       T3 promoter: promoter for bacteriophage T3 RNA polymerase
   6041..6267    +  promoter       RSV promoter: Rous sarcoma virus enhancer/promoter
   6268..6448    +  LTR            5' LTR (truncated): truncated 5' long terminal repeat (LTR) from HIV-1
   6495..6620    +  misc_feature   HIV-1 Ψ: packaging signal of human immunodeficiency virus type 1
   6604..6967    +  CDS            HIV-1 gag (fragment): gag protein from human immunodeficiency virus 1; gag
   7113..7346    +  misc_feature   RRE: The Rev response element (RRE) of HIV-1 allows for Rev-dependent mRNA export from the nucleus to the cytoplasm.
   7723..7749    +  CDS            Rev (fragment): human immunodeficiency virus 1 (HIV-1) Rev protein; rev; enhances nuclear export of unspliced and incompletely spliced viral mRNAs
   7753..7993    +  promoter       U6 promoter: RNA polymerase III promoter for human U6 snRNA
   8023..8098    +  misc_RNA       gRNA scaffold: guide RNA scaffold for the Streptococcus pyogenes CRISPR/Cas9 system
   8154..8271    +  misc_feature   cPPT/CTS: central polypurine tract and central termination sequence of HIV-1
>Addgene plasmid #76534 | RIPK1 gRNA (BRDN0001146967) | addgene full sequence | sequence record 186020 | Addgene Assembled Sequence
CCCGGGTGCAAAGATGGATAAAGTTTTAAACAGAGAGGAATCTTTGCAGCTAATGGACCTTCTAGGTCTT
GAAAGGAGTGGGAATTGGCTCCGGTGCCCGTCAGTGGGCAGAGCGCACATCGCCCACAGTCCCCGAGAAG
TTGGGGGGAGGGGTCGGCAATTGATCCGGTGCCTAGAGAAGGTGGCGCGGGGTAAACTGGGAAAGTGATG
TCGTGTACTGGCTCCGCCTTTTTCCCGAGGGTGGGGGAGAACCGTATATAAGTGCAGTAGTCGCCGTGAA
CGTTCTTTTTCGCAACGGGTTTGCCGCCAGAACACAGGTAAGTGCCGTGTGTGGTTCCCGCGGGCCTGGC
CTCTTTACGGGTTATGGCCCTTGCGTGCCTTGAATTACTTCCACCTGGCTGCAGTACGTGATTCTTGATC
CCGAGCTTCGGGTTGGAAGTGGGTGGGAGAGTTCGAGGCCTTGCGCTTAAGGAGCCCCTTCGCCTCGTGC
TTGAGTTGAGGCCTGGCCTGGGCGCTGGGGCCGCCGCGTGCGAATCTGGTGGCACCTTCGCGCCTGTCTC
GCTGCTTTCGATAAGTCTCTAGCCATTTAAAATTTTTGATGACCTGCTGCGACGCTTTTTTTCTGGCAAG
ATAGTCTTGTAAATGCGGGCCAAGATCTGCACACTGGTATTTCGGTTTTTGGGGCCGCGGGCGGCGACGG
GGCCCGTGCGTCCCAGCGCACATGTTCGGCGAGGCGGGGCCTGCGAGCGCGGCCACCGAGAATCGGACGG
GGGTAGTCTCAAGCTGGCCGGCCTGCTCTGGTGCCTGGCCTCGCGCCGCCGTGTATCGCCCCGCCCTGGG
CGGCAAGGCTGGCCCGGTCGGCACCAGTTGCGTGAGCGGAAAGATGGCCGCTTCCCGGCCCTGCTGCAGG
GAGCTCAAAATGGAGGACGCGGCGCTCGGGAGAGCGGGCGGGTGAGTCACCCACACAAAGGAAAAGGGCC
TTTCCGTCCTCAGCCGTCGCTTCATGTGACTCCACGGAGTACCGGGCGCCGTCCAGGCACCTCGATTAGT
TCTCGAGCTTTTGGAGTACGTCGTCTTTAGGTTGGGGGGAGGGGTTTTATGCGATGGAGTTTCCCCACAC
TGAGTGGGTGGAGACTGAAGTTAGGCCAGCTTGGCACTTGATGTAATTCTCCTTGGAATTTGCCCTTTTT
GAGTTTGGATCTTGGTTCATTCTCAAGCCTCAGACAGTGGTTCAAAGTTTTTTTCTTCCATTTCAGGTGT
CGTGACGTACGGCCACCATGACCGAGTACAAGCCCACGGTGCGCCTCGCCACCCGCGACGACGTCCCCAG
GGCCGTACGCACCCTCGCCGCCGCGTTCGCCGACTACCCCGCCACGCGCCACACCGTCGATCCGGACCGC
CACATCGAGCGGGTCACCGAGCTGCAAGAACTCTTCCTCACGCGCGTCGGGCTCGACATCGGCAAGGTGT
GGGTCGCGGACGACGGCGCCGCCGTGGCGGTCTGGACCACGCCGGAGAGCGTCGAAGCGGGGGCGGTGTT
CGCCGAGATCGGCCCGCGCATGGCCGAGTTGAGCGGTTCCCGGCTGGCCGCGCAGCAACAGATGGAAGGC
CTCCTGGCGCCGCACCGGCCCAAGGAGCCCGCGTGGTTCCTGGCCACCGTCGGAGTCTCGCCCGACCACC
AGGGCAAGGGTCTGGGCAGCGCCGTCGTGCTCCCCGGAGTGGAGGCGGCCGAGCGCGCCGGGGTGCCCGC
CTTCCTGGAGACCTCCGCGCCCCGCAACCTCCCCTTCTACGAGCGGCTCGGCTTCACCGTCACCGCCGAC
GTCGAGGTGCCCGAAGGACCGCGCACCTGGTGCATGACCCGCAAGCCCGGTGCCTGAACGCGTTAAGTCG
ACAATCAACCTCTGGATTACAAAATTTGTGAAAGATTGACTGGTATTCTTAACTATGTTGCTCCTTTTAC
GCTATGTGGATACGCTGCTTTAATGCCTTTGTATCATGCTATTGCTTCCCGTATGGCTTTCATTTTCTCC
TCCTTGTATAAATCCTGGTTGCTGTCTCTTTATGAGGAGTTGTGGCCCGTTGTCAGGCAACGTGGCGTGG
TGTGCACTGTGTTTGCTGACGCAACCCCCACTGGTTGGGGCATTGCCACCACCTGTCAGCTCCTTTCCGG
GACTTTCGCTTTCCCCCTCCCTATTGCCACGGCGGAACTCATCGCCGCCTGCCTTGCCCGCTGCTGGACA
GGGGCTCGGCTGTTGGGCACTGACAATTCCGTGGTGTTGTCGGGGAAATCATCGTCCTTTCCTTGGCTGC
TCGCCTGTGTTGCCACCTGGATTCTGCGCGGGACGTCCTTCTGCTACGTCCCTTCGGCCCTCAATCCAGC
GGACCTTCCTTCCCGCGGCCTGCTGCCGGCTCTGCGGCCTCTTCCGCGTCTTCGCCTTCGCCCTCAGACG
AGTCGGATCTCCCTTTGGGCCGCCTCCCCGCGTCGACTTTAAGACCAATGACTTACAAGGCAGCTGTAGA
TCTTAGCCACTTTTTAAAAGAAAAGGGGGGACTGGAAGGGCTAATTCACTCCCAACGAAGACAAGATCTG
CTTTTTGCTTGTACTGGGTCTCTCTGGTTAGACCAGATCTGAGCCTGGGAGCTCTCTGGCTAACTAGGGA
ACCCACTGCTTAAGCCTCAATAAAGCTTGCCTTGAGTGCTTCAAGTAGTGTGTGCCCGTCTGTTGTGTGA
CTCTGGTAACTAGAGATCCCTCAGACCCTTTTAGTCAGTGTGGAAAATCTCTAGCAGTACGTATAGTAGT
TCATGTCATCTTATTATTCAGTATTTATAACTTGCAAAGAAATGAATATCAGAGAGTGAGAGGAACTTGT
TTATTGCAGCTTATAATGGTTACAAATAAAGCAATAGCATCACAAATTTCACAAATAAAGCATTTTTTTC
ACTGCATTCTAGTTGTGGTTTGTCCAAACTCATCAATGTATCTTATCATGTCTGGCTCTAGCTATCCCGC
CCCTAACTCCGCCCATCCCGCCCCTAACTCCGCCCAGTTCCGCCCATTCTCCGCCCCATGGCTGACTAAT
TTTTTTTATTTATGCAGAGGCCGAGGCCGCCTCGGCCTCTGAGCTATTCCAGAAGTAGTGAGGAGGCTTT
TTTGGAGGCCTAGGGACGTACCCAATTCGCCCTATAGTGAGTCGTATTACGCGCGCTCACTGGCCGTCGT
TTTACAACGTCGTGACTGGGAAAACCCTGGCGTTACCCAACTTAATCGCCTTGCAGCACATCCCCCTTTC
GCCAGCTGGCGTAATAGCGAAGAGGCCCGCACCGATCGCCCTTCCCAACAGTTGCGCAGCCTGAATGGCG
AATGGG
[124 nt withheld, positions 3367-3490]
C
[91 nt withheld, positions 3492-3582]
A
[49 nt withheld, positions 3584-3632]
CCTTTGACGTTGGAGTCCACGTTCTTT
[37 nt withheld, positions 3660-3696]
ACCCTATCTCGGTCTATTCTTTTGATTTATAAGGGATTTTGCCGATTTCGGCCTATTGGTTAAAAAATGA
GCTGATTTAACAAAAATTTAACGCGAATTTTAACAAAATATTAACGCTTACAATTTAGGTGGCACTTTTC
GGGGAAATGTGCGCGGAACCCCTATTTGTTTATTTTTCTAAATACATTCAAATATGTATCCGCTCATGAG
ACAATAACCCTGATAAATGCTTCAATAATATTGAAAAAGGAAGAGTATGAGTATTCAACATTTCCGTGTC
GCCCTTATTCCCTTTTTTGCGGCATTTTGCCTTCCTGTTTTTGCTCACCCAGAAACGCTGGTGAAAGTAA
AAGATGCTGAAGATCAGTTGGGTGCACGAGTGGGTTACATCGAACTGGATCTCAACAGCGGTAAGATCCT
TGAGAGTTTTCGCCCCGAAGAACGTTTTCCAATGATGAGCACTTTTAAAGTTCTGCTATGTGGCGCGGTA
TTATCCCGTATTGACGCCGGGCAAGAGCAACTCGGTCGCCGCATACACTATTCTCAGAATGACTTGGTTG
AGTACTCACCAGTCACAGAAAAGCATCTTACGGATGGCATGACAGTAAGAGAATTATGCAGTGCTGCCAT
AACCATGAGTGATAACACTGCGGCCAACTTACTTCTGACAACGATCGGAGGACCGAAGGAGCTAACCGCT
TTTTTGCACAACATGGGGGATCATGTAACTCGCCTTGATCGTTGGGAACCGGAGCTGAATGAAGCCATAC
CAAACGACGAGCGTGACACCACGATGCCTGTAGCAATGGCAACAACGTTGCGCAAACTATTAACTGGCGA
ACTACTTACTCTAGCTTCCCGGCAACAATTAATAGACTGGATGGAGGCGGATAAAGTTGCAGGACCACTT
CTGCGCTCGGCCCTTCCGGCTGGCTGGTTTATTGCTGATAAATCTGGAGCCGGTGAGCGTGGGTCTCGCG
GTATCATTGCAGCACTGGGGCCAGATGGTAAGCCCTCCCGTATCGTAGTTATCTACACGACGGGGAGTCA
GGCAACTATGGATGAACGAAATAGACAGATCGCTGAGATAGGTGCCTCACTGATTAAGCATTGGTAACTG
TCAGACCAAGTTTACTCATATATACTTTAGATTGATTTAAAACTTCATTTTTAATTTAAAAGGATCTAGG
TGAAGATCCTTTTTGATAATCTCATGACCAAAATCCCTTAACGTGAGTTTTCGTTCCACTGAGCGTCAGA
CCCCGTAGAAAAGATCAAAGGATCTTCTTGAGATCCTTTTTTTCTGCGCGTAATCTGCTGCTTGCAAACA
AAAAAACCACCGCTACCAGCGGTGGTTTGTTTGCCGGATCAAGAGCTACCAACTCTTTTTCCGAAGGTAA
CTGGCTTCAGCAGAGCGCAGATACCAAATACTGTTCTTCTAGTGTAGCCGTAGTTAGGCCACCACTTCAA
GAACTCTGTAGCACCGCCTACATACCTCGCTCTGCTAATCCTGTTACCAGTGGCTGCTGCCAGTGGCGAT
AAGTCGTGTCTTACCGGGTTGGACTCAAGACGATAGTTACCGGATAAGGCGCAGCGGTCGGGCTGAACGG
GGGGTTCGTGCACACAGCCCAGCTTGGAGCGAACGACCTACACCGAACTGAGATACCTACAGCGTGAGCT
ATGAGAAAGCGCCACGCTTCCCGAAGGGAGAAAGGCGGACAGGTATCCGGTAAGCGGCAGGGTCGGAACA
GGAGAGCGCACGAGGGAGCTTCCAGGGGGAAACGCCTGGTATCTTTATAGTCCTGTCGGGTTTCGCCACC
TCTGACTTGAGCGTCGATTTTTGTGATGCTCGTCAGGGGGGCGGAGCCTATGGAAAAACGCCAGCAACGC
GGCCTTTTTACGGTTCCTGGCCTTTTGCTGGCCTTTTGCTCACATGTTCTTTCCTGCGTTATCCCCTGAT
TCTGTGGATAACCGTATTACCGCCTTTGAGTGAGCTGATACCGCTCGCCGCAGCCGAACGACCGAGCGCA
GCGAGTCAGTGAGCGAGGAAGCGGAAGAGCGCCCAATACGCAAACCGCCTCTCCCCGCGCGTTGGCCGAT
TCATTAATGCAGCTGGCACGACAGGTTTCCCGACTGGAAAGCGGGCAGTGAGCGCAACGCAATTAATGTG
AGTTAGCTCACTCATTAGGCACCCCAGGCTTTACACTTTATGCTTCCGGCTCGTATGTTGTGTGGAATTG
TGAGCGGATAACAATTTCACACAGGAAACAGCTATGACCATGATTACGCCAAGCGCGCAATTAACCCTCA
CTAAAGGGAACAAAAGCTGGAGCTGCAAGCTTAATGTAGTCTTATGCAATACTCTTGTAGTCTTGCAACA
TGGTAACGATGAGTTAGCAACATGCCTTACAAGGAGAGAAAAAGCACCGTGCATGCCGATTGGTGGAAGT
AAGGTGGTACGATCGTGCCTTATTAGGAAGGCAACAGACGGGTCTGACATGGATTGGACGAACCACTGAA
TTGCCGCATTGCAGAGATATTGTATTTAAGTGCCTAGCTCGATACATAAACGGGTCTCTCTGGTTAGACC
AGATCTGAGCCTGGGAGCTCTCTGGCTAACTAGGGAACCCACTGCTTAAGCCTCAATAAAGCTTGCCTTG
AGTGCTTCAAGTAGTGTGTGCCCGTCTGTTGTGTGACTCTGGTAACTAGAGATCCCTCAGACCCTTTTAG
TCAGTGTGGAAAATCTCTAGCAGTGGCGCCCGAACAGGGACTTGAAAGCGAAAGGGAAACCAGAGGAGCT
CTCTCGACGCAGGACTCGGCTTGCTGAAGCGCGCACGGCAAGAGGCGAGGGGCGGCGACTGGTGAGTACG
CCAAAAATTTTGACTAGCGGAGGCTAGAAGGAGAGAGATGGGTGCGAGAGCGTCAGTATTAAGCGGGGGA
GAATTAGATCGCGATGGGAAAAAATTCGGTTAAGGCCAGGGGGAAAGAAAAAATATAAATTAAAACATAT
AGTATGGGCAAGCAGGGAGCTAGAACGATTCGCAGTTAATCCTGGCCTGTTAGAAACATCAGAAGGCTGT
AGACAAATACTGGGACAGCTACAACCATCCCTTCAGACAGGATCAGAAGAACTTAGATCATTATATAATA
CAGTAGCAACCCTCTATTGTGTGCATCAAAGGATAGAGATAAAAGACACCAAGGAAGCTTTAGACAAGAT
AGAGGAAGAGCAAAACAAAAGTAAGACCACCGCACAGCAAGCGGCCGCTGATCTTCAGACCTGGAGGAGG
AGATATGAGGGACAATTGGAGAAGTGAATTATATAAATATAAAGTAGTAAAAATTGAACCATTAGGAGTA
GCACCCACCAAGGCAAAGAGAAGAGTGGTGCAGAGAGAAAAAAGAGCAGTGGGAATAGGAGCTTTGTTCC
TTGGGTTCTTGGGAGCAGCAGGAAGCACTATGGGCGCAGCGTCAATGACGCTGACGGTACAGGCCAGACA
ATTATTGTCTGGTATAGTGCAGCAGCAGAACAATTTGCTGAGGGCTATTGAGGCGCAACAGCATCTGTTG
CAACTCACAGTCTGGGGCATCAAGCAGCTCCAGGCAAGAATCCTGGCTGTGGAAAGATACCTAAAGGATC
AACAGCTCCTGGGGATTTGGGGTTGCTCTGGAAAACTCATTTGCACCACTGCTGTGCCTTGGAATGCTAG
TTGGAGTAATAAATCTCTGGAACAGATTTGGAATCACACGACCTGGATGGAGTGGGACAGAGAAATTAAC
AATTACACAAGCTTAATACACTCCTTAATTGAAGAATCGCAAAACCAGCAAGAAAAGAATGAACAAGAAT
TATTGGAATTAGATAAATGGGCAAGTTTGTGGAATTGGTTTAACATAACAAATTGGCTGTGGTATATAAA
ATTATTCATAATGATAGTAGGAGGCTTGGTAGGTTTAAGAATAGTTTTTGCTGTACTTTCTATAGTGAAT
AGAGTTAGGCAGGGATATTCACCATTATCGTTTCAGACCCACCTCCCAACCCCGAGGGGACCCAGAGAGG
GCCTATTTCCCATGATTCCTTCATATTTGCATATACGATACAAGGCTGTTAGAGAGATAATTAGAATTAA
TTTGACTGTAAACACAAAGATATTAGTACAAAATACGTGACGTAGAAAGTAATAATTTCTTGGGTAGTTT
GCAGTTTTAAAATTATGTTTTAAAATGGACTATCATATGCTTACCGTAACTTGAAAGTATTTCGATTTCT
TGGCTTTATATATCTTGTGGAAAGGACGAAACACCGTGGAAAAGGCGTGATACACAGTTTTAGAGCTAGA
AATAGCAAGTTAAAATAAGGCTAGTCCGTTATCAACTTGAAAAAGTGGCACCGAGTCGGTGCTTTTTTAA
GCTTGGCGTAACTAGATCTTGAGACAAATGGCAGTATTCATCCACAATTTTAAAAGAAAAGGGGGGATTG
GGGGGTACAGTGCAGGGGAAAGAATAGTAGACATAATAGCAACAGACATACAAACTAAAGAATTACAAAA
ACAAATTACAAAAATTCAAAATTTTCGGGTTTATTACAGGGACAGCAGAGATCCACTTTGGCGCCGGCTC
GAGGGGG
