>Addgene plasmid #76534 | RIPK1 gRNA (BRDN0001146967) | depositor partial sequence | sequence record 143994 | Target Sequence
TGGAAAAGGCGTGATACACA
