>Addgene plasmid #76534 | RIPK1 gRNA (BRDN0001146967) | addgene partial sequence | sequence record 186019 | hU6-F
TAGAAAGTAATAATTTCTTGGGTAGTTTGCAGTTTTAAAATTATGTTTTAAAATGGACTATCATATGCTT
ACCGTAACTTGAAAGTATTTCGATTTCTTGGCTTTATATATCTTGTGGAAAGGACGAAACACCGTGGAAA
AGGCGTGATACACAGTTTTAGAGCTAGAAATAGCAAGTTAAAATAAGGCTAGTCCGTTATCAACTTGAAA
AAGTGGCACCGAGTCGGTGCTTTTTTAAGCTTGGCGTAACTAGATCTTGAGACAAATGGCAGTATTCATC
CACAATTTTAAAAGAAAAGGGGGGATTGGGGGGTACAGTGCAGGGGAAAGAATAGTAGACATAATAGCAA
CAGACATACAAACTAAAGAATTACAAAAACAAATTACAAAAATTCAAAATTTTCGGGTTTATTACAGGGA
CAGCAGAGATCCACTTTGGCGCCGGCTCGAGGGGGCCCGGGTGCAAAGATGGATAAAGTTTTAAACAGAG
AGGAATCTTTGCAGCTAATGGACCTTCTAGGTCTTGAAAGGAGTGGGAATTGGCTCCGGTGCCCGTCAGT
GGGCAGAGCG
